>Addgene plasmid #220754 | pAV-CAG-Sun1-GFP-WPRE-BC2-pA | addgene full sequence | sequence record 439273 | Addgene NGS Result
CTGCGCGCTCGCTCGCTCACTGAGGCCGCCCGGGCAAAGCCCGGGCGTCGGGCGACCTTTGGTCGCCCGG
CCTCAGTGAGCGAGCGAGCGCGCAGAGAGGGAGTGGCCAACTCCATCACTAGGGGTTCCTTGTAGTTAAT
GATTAACCCGCCATGCTACTTATCTACGTAGCCATGCTCTAGGAAGAGTACCATTGACGTCAATAATGAC
GTATGTTCCCATAGTAACGCCAATAGGGACTTTCCATTGACGTCAATGGGTGGAGTATTTACGGTAAACT
GCCCACTTGGCAGTACATCAAGTGTATCATATGCCAAGTACGCCCCCTATTGACGTCAATGACGGTAAAT
GGCCCGCCTGGCATTATGCCCAGTACATGACCTTATGGGACTTTCCTACTTGGCAGTACATCTACGTATT
AGTCATCGCTATTACCATGGTCGAGGTGAGCCCCACGTTCTGCTTCACTCTCCCCATCTCCCCCCCCTCC
CCACCCCCAATTTTGTATTTATTTATTTTTTAATTATTTTGTGCAGCGATGGGGGCGGGGGGGGGGGGGG
GGCGCGCCRGGGGGGGGGGGGGGGGGSGGGGGGSGGGGSGGGGSGRGGCGGAGAGGTGCGGCGGCAGCCA
ATCAGAGCGGCGCGCTCCGAAAGTTTCCTTTTATGGCGAGGCGGCGGCGGCGGCGGCCCTATAAAAAGCG
AAGCGCGCGGCGGGCGGGAGTCGCTGCGCGCTGCCTTCGCCCCGTGCCCCGCTCCGCCGCCGCCTCGCGC
CGCCCGCCCCGGCTCTGACTGACCGCGTTACTCCCACAGGTGAGCGGGCGGGACGGCCCTTCTCCTCCGG
GCTGTAATTAGCGCTTGGTTTAATGACGGCTTGTTTCTTTTCTGTGGCTGCGTGAAAGCCTTGAGGGGCT
CCGGGAGGGCCCTTTGTGCGGGGGGAGCGGCTCGGGGCTGTCCGCGGGGGGACGGCTGCCTTCGGGGGGG
ACGGGGCAGGGCGGGGTTCGGCTTCTGGCGTGTGACCGGCGGCTCTAGAGCCTCTGCTAACCATGTTCAT
GCCTTCTTCTTTTTCCTACAGCTCCTGGGCAACGTGCTGGTTATTGTGCTGTCTCATCATTTTGGCAAAG
AATTGGATCCGAATTCACTAGCATGACCTCCAGGGTGTACTCCAGAGACAGGACTCTCAAACCACGGAAG
GCAGCCTCGGGAACCTTCTGGTGGCTAGGGAGCGGCTGGTACCAATTTGTTACTTTGATTTCTTGGCTGA
ATGTCTTTCTTCTTACCAGGTGCCTTCGAAATATTTGCAAGGTTTTTGTCTTGCTCCTCCCACTCCTACT
TTTACTAGGTGCTGGTGTCTCCCTGTGGGGCCAGGGAAACTTCTTCTCACTCCTACCAGTGCTGAACTGG
ACGGCCATGCAGCCAACACAGAGGGTGGACGATTCCAAGGGCATGCATAGACCTGGCCCTCTTCCCCCGA
GCCCACCTCCAAAGGTTGATCACAAGGCTTCCCAGTGGCCTCAGGAGAGTGACATGGGGCAGAAGGTAGC
TTCTTTGAGTGCGCAGTGCCACAACCATGATGAGAGACTTGCAGAGCTGACAGTCCTGCTTCAGAAACTA
CAGATACGGGTAGACCAAGTGGATGACGGCAGGGAAGGGCTGTCACTGTGGGTCAAGAATGTGGTTGGAC
AGCACCTGCAGGAGATGGGCACCATAGAACCACCTGATGCTAAGACTGACTTCATGACTTTCCACCATGA
CCATGAAGTGCGTCTCTCCAACTTGGAAGATGTTCTTAGAAAACTGACAGAAAAATCTGAGGCTATCCAG
AAGGAGCTGGAAGAAACCAAGCTGAAAGCAGGCAGCAGGGATGAAGAGCAGCCCCTCCTTGACCGTGTGC
AGCACCTAGAACTGGAACTGAACCTGTTGAAGTCACAGCTGTCAGACTGGCAGCATCTGAAGACCAGCTG
TGAGCAGGCTGGGGCCCGCATCCAGGAGACTGTGCAGCTCATGTTCTCTGAGGATCAGCAGGGCGGTTCC
CTCGAGTGGCTATTAGAGAAGCTTTCTTCTCGGTTCGTGAGCAAGGATGAGCTGCAGGTGCTCTTACATG
ACCTTGAGCTGAAACTGCTGCAGAATATCACACACCACATCACCGTGACAGGACAGGCCCCGACATCCGA
GGCTATTGTGTCTGCCGTGAATCAGGCAGGGATTTCAGGAATCACAGAAGCGCAAGCACATATCATTGTG
AACAATGCTCTGAAGCTGTACTCCCAAGACAAGACGGGGATGGTGGACTTTGCTCTGGAGTCTGGAGGTG
GCAGCATCCTAAGCACTCGGTGCTCTGAGACCTATGAGACCAAGACGGCACTGCTGAGCCTGTTTGGGGT
CCCACTGTGGTACTTCTCACAGTCACCTCGAGTGGTGATCCAGCCCGACATCTACCCAGGGAATTGCTGG
GCGTTCAAAGGTTCCCAGGGGTACCTGGTGGTGCGGTTGTCCATGAAGATCTACCCAACCACATTCACCA
TGGAACACATTCCAAAGACACTATCACCCACTGGTAACATCTCCAGTGCCCCCAAAGACTTTGCAGTCTA
TGGACTGGAAACGGAGTATCAAGAAGAGGGGCAGCCTCTGGGACGGTTCACCTATGACCAGGAAGGAGAC
TCACTCCAGATGTTCCACACACTGGAAAGACCTGACCAAGCCTTCCAGATAGTAGAGCTCCGGGTCCTGT
CCAACTGGGGCCACCCTGAGTACACTTGCCTCTACCGGTTCCGAGTCCACGGAGAGCCCATCCAGATGAG
CAAAGGAGAAGAACTTTTCACTGGAGTTGTCCCAATTCTTGTTGAATTAGATGGTGATGTTAATGGGCAC
AAATTTTCTGTCCGTGGAGAGGGTGAAGGTGATGCTACAAACGGAAAACTCACCCTTAAATTTATTTGCA
CTACTGGAAAACTACCTGTTCCATGGCCAACACTTGTCACTACTCTGACCTATGGTGTTCAATGCTTTTC
CCGTTATCCGGATCACATGAAACGGCATGACTTTTTCAAGAGTGCCATGCCCGAAGGTTATGTACAGGAA
CGCACTATATCTTTCAAAGATGACGGGACCTACAAGACGCGTGCTGAAGTCAAGTTTGAAGGTGATACCC
TTGTTAATCGTATCGAGTTAAAAGGTATTGATTTTAAAGAAGATGGAAACATTCTCGGACACAAACTCGA
GTACAACTTTAACTCACACAATGTATACATCACGGCAGACAAACAAAAGAATGGAATCAAAGCTAACTTC
AAAATTCGCCACAACGTTGAAGATGGTTCCGTTCAACTAGCAGACCATTATCAACAAAATACTCCAATTG
GCGATGGCCCTGTCCTTTTACCAGACAACCATTACCTGTCGACACAATCTGTCCTTTCGAAAGATCCCAA
CGAAAAGCGTGACCACATGGTCCTTCTTGAGTTTGTAACTGCTGCTGGGATTACACATGGCATGGATGAG
CTCTACAAATAAGGCGCGAGCTTATCGATAATCAACCTCTGGATTACAAAATTTGTGAAAGATTGACTGG
TATTCTTAACTATGTTGCTCCTTTTACGCTATGTGGATACGCTGCTTTAATGCCTTTGTATCATGCTATT
GCTTCCCGTATGGCTTTCATTTTCTCCTCCTTGTATAAATCCTGGTTGCTGTCTCTTTATGAGGAGTTGT
GGCCCGTTGTCAGGCAACGTGGCGTGGTGTGCACTGTGTTTGCTGACGCAACCCCCACTGGTTGGGGCAT
TGCCACCACCTGTCAGCTCCTTTCCGGGACTTTCGCTTTCCCCCTCCCTATTGCCACGGCGGAACTCATC
GCCGCCTGCCTTGCCCGCTGCTGGACAGGGGCTCGGCTGTTGGGCACTGACAATTCCGTGGTGTTGTCGG
GGAAATCATCGTCCTTTCCTTGGCTGCTCGCCTGTGTTGCCACCTGGATTCTGCGCGGGACGTCCTTCTG
CTACGTCCCTTCGGCCCTCAATCCAGCGGACCTTCCTTCCCGCGGCCTGCTGCCGGCTCTGCGGCCTCTT
CCGCGTCTTCGCCTTCGCCCTCAGACGAGTCGGATCTCCCTTTGGGCCGCCTCCCCGCATCGATACCGTC
GACCCGGGCGGCCGCTGAACCACTTCTAGGTGGACTTGGTCTAGATCATGTAGTACTTCTAGCTGTTGGT
GATCGACCTCAAGTTCAACAACTTGATCCTCTTGGTCATGGTGGATTCGAGCAGACATGATAAGATACAT
TGATGAGTTTGGACAAACCACAACTAGAATGCAGTGAAAAAAATGCTTTATTTGTGAAATTTGTGATGCT
ATTGCTTTATTTGTAACCATTATAAGCTGCAATAAACAAGTTAACAACAACAATTGCATTCATTTTATGT
TTCAGGTTCAGGGGGAGATGTGGGAGGTTTTTTAAAGCAAGTAAAACCTCTACAAATGTGGTAAAATCGA
TAAGGATCTTCCTAGAGCATGGCTACGTAGATAAGTAGCATGGCGGGTTAATCATTAACTACAAGGAACC
CCTAGTGATGGAGTTGGCCACTCCCTCTCTGCGCGCTCGCTCGCTCACTGAGGCCGCCCGGGCTTTGCCC
GGGCGGCCTCAGTGAGCGAGCGAGCGCGCAGCTGCATTAATGAATCGGCCAACGCGCGGGGAGAGGCGGT
TTGCGTATTGGGCGCTCTTCCGCTTCCTCGCTCACTGACTCGCTGCGCTCGGTCGTTCGGCTGCGGCGAG
CGGTATCAGCTCACTCAAAGGCGGTAATACGGTTATCCACAGAATCAGGGGATAACGCAGGAAAGAACAT
GTGAGCAAAAGGCCAGCAAAAGGCCAGGAACCGTAAAAAGGCCGCGTTGCTGGCGTTTTTCCATAGGCTC
CGCCCCCCTGACGAGCATCACAAAAATCGACGCTCAAGTCAGAGGTGGCGAAACCCGACAGGACTATAAA
GATACCAGGCGTTTCCCCCTGGAAGCTCCCTCGTGCGCTCTCCTGTTCCGACCCTGCCGCTTACCGGATA
CCTGTCCGCCTTTCTCCCTTCGGGAAGCGTGGCGCTTTCTCATAGCTCACGCTGTAGGTATCTCAGTTCG
GTGTAGGTCGTTCGCTCCAAGCTGGGCTGTGTGCACGAACCCCCCGTTCAGCCCGACCGCTGCGCCTTAT
CCGGTAACTATCGTCTTGAGTCCAACCCGGTAAGACACGACTTATCGCCACTGGCAGCAGCCACTGGTAA
CAGGATTAGCAGAGCGAGGTATGTAGGCGGTGCTACAGAGTTCTTGAAGTGGTGGCCTAACTACGGCTAC
ACTAGAAGAACAGTATTTGGTATCTGCGCTCTGCTGAAGCCAGTTACCTTCGGAAAAAGAGTTGGTAGCT
CTTGATCCGGCAAACAAACCACCGCTGGTAGCGGTGGTTTTTTTGTTTGCAAGCAGCAGATTACGCGCAG
AAAAAAAGGATCTCAAGAAGATCCTTTGATCTTTTCTACGGGGTCTGACGCTCAGTGGAACGAAAACTCA
CGTTAAGGGATTTTGGTCATGAGATTATCAAAAAGGATCTTCACCTAGATCCTTTTAAATTAAAAATGAA
GTTTTAAATCAATCTAAAGTATATATGAGTAAACTTGGTCTGACAGTTACCAATGCTTAATCAGTGAGGC
ACCTATCTCAGCGATCTGTCTATTTCGTTCATCCATAGTTGCCTGACTCCCCGTCGTGTAGATAACTACG
ATACGGGAGGGCTTACCATCTGGCCCCAGTGCTGCAATGATACCGCGAGACCCACGCTCACCGGCTCCAG
ATTTATCAGCAATAAACCAGCCAGCCGGAAGGGCCGAGCGCAGAAGTGGTCCTGCAACTTTATCCGCCTC
CATCCAGTCTATTAATTGTTGCCGGGAAGCTAGAGTAAGTAGTTCGCCAGTTAATAGTTTGCGCAACGTT
GTTGCCATTGCTACAGGCATCGTGGTGTCACGCTCGTCGTTTGGTATGGCTTCATTCAGCTCCGGTTCCC
AACGATCAAGGCGAGTTACATGATCCCCCATGTTGTGCAAAAAAGCGGTTAGCTCCTTCGGTCCTCCGAT
CGTTGTCAGAAGTAAGTTGGCCGCAGTGTTATCACTCATGGTTATGGCAGCACTGCATAATTCTCTTACT
GTCATGCCATCCGTAAGATGCTTTTCTGTGACTGGTGAGTACTCAACCAAGTCATTCTGAGAATAGTGTA
TGCGGCGACCGAGTTGCTCTTGCCCGGCGTCAATACGGGATAATACCGCGCCACATAGCAGAACTTTAAA
AGTGCTCATCATTGGAAAACGTTCTTCGGGGCGAAAACTCTCAAGGATCTTACCGCTGTTGAGATCCAGT
TCGATGTAACCCACTCGTGCACCCAACTGATCTTCAGCATCTTTTACTTTCACCAGCGTTTCTGGGTGAG
CAAAAACAGGAAGGCAAAATGCCGCAAAAAAGGGAATAAGGGCGACACGGAAATGTTGAATACTCATACT
CTTCCTTTTTCAATATTATTGAAGCATTTATCAGGGTTATTGTCTCATGAGCGGATACATATTTGAATGT
ATTTAGAAAAATAAACAAATAGGGGTTCCGCGCACATTTCCCCGAAAAGTGCCACCTAAATTGTAAGCGT
TAATATTTTGTTAAAATTCGCGTTAAATTTTTGTTAAATCAGCTCATTTTTTAACCAATAGGCCGAAATC
GGCAAAATCCCTTATAAATCAAAAGAATAGACCGAGATAGGGT
[37 nt withheld, positions 6764-6800]
AAAGAACGTGGACTCCAACGTCAAAGG
[49 nt withheld, positions 6828-6876]
T
[91 nt withheld, positions 6878-6968]
G
[124 nt withheld, positions 6970-7093]
CCCATTCGCCATTCAGGCTGCGCAACTGTTGGGAAGGGCGATCGGTGCGGGCCTCTTCGCTATTACGCCA
G
Features (pLannotate 1.2.2; 18 found; start..end, strand, type, name):
    191..439     +  enhancer       CMV enhancer (fragment): human cytomegalovirus immediate early enhancer
    441..716     +  promoter       chicken β-actin promoter: No description available
    717..852     +  intron         hybrid intron (fragment): hybrid between chicken β-actin (CBA) and minute virus of mice (MMV) introns (Gray et al., 2011)
    941..1071    +  intron         chimeric intron (fragment): chimera between introns from chicken β-actin and rabbit β-globin
   1182..2795    +  CDS            Sun1 (fragment): SUN1_MOUSE - Also known as Unc84a. Experimental evidence at protein level: Swiss-Prot protein existence level 1. Isoform 5 may be involved in nuclear remodeling during sperm head formation in spermatogenenis. A probable SUN1 isoform 5:SYNE3 LINC complex may tether spermatid nuclei to anterior cytoskeletal structures such as actin filaments present at membraneous junctions of spermatids and Sertoli cells. From Mus musculus (Mouse).
   2796..3509    +  CDS            Superfolder GFP: Superfolder GFP is a basic (constitutively fluorescent) green fluorescent protein published in 2005, derived from Aequorea victoria. It is reported to be a very rapidly-maturing weak dimer.
   3530..4118    +  misc_feature   WPRE: woodchuck hepatitis virus posttranscriptional regulatory element
   4261..4382    -  polyA_signal   SV40 poly(A) signal: SV40 polyadenylation signal
   4405..4473    -  CDS            large T antigen (fragment): large T antigen from SV40 (simian virus 40)
   4544..4606    +  repeat_region  AAV2 ITR (fragment): inverted terminal repeat of adeno-associated virus serotype 2 inverted
   4624..4651    -  repeat_region  AAV2 ITR (fragment): inverted terminal repeat of adeno-associated virus serotype 2 inverted
   4649..4705    -  CDS            lacI (fragment): lac repressor; lacI; The lac repressor binds to the lac operator to inhibit transcription in E. coli. This inhibition can be relieved by adding lactose or isopropyl-β-D-thiogalactopyranoside (IPTG).
   4888..5476    -  rep_origin     ori: high-copy-number ColE1/pMB1/pBR322/pUC origin of replication
   5647..6507    -  CDS            AmpR: β-lactamase; bla; confers resistance to ampicillin, carbenicillin, and related antibiotics
   6508..6612    -  promoter       AmpR promoter: bla
   6665..7093    -  rep_origin     f1 ori (sequence partly withheld): f1 bacteriophage origin of replication; arrow indicates direction of (+) strand synthesis
   7098..3       -  CDS            lacZα (fragment) (across the origin): LacZα fragment of β-galactosidase; lacZ fragment
   7162..130     -  repeat_region  AAV2 ITR (fragment) (across the origin): inverted terminal repeat of adeno-associated virus serotype 2 inverted
