[The description below was written by a language model from this plasmid's Addgene catalogue record and pLannotate feature annotations shown in this document.]
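Description:
pAV-CAG-Sun1-GFP-WPRE-BC2-pA is an AAV transfer plasmid derived from the barcode-free parent pAV-CAG-Sun1-GFP-WPRE-pA. It is maintained in E. coli through a high-copy ColE1/pUC-type origin and an ampicillin resistance gene (β-lactamase with its own promoter). An f1 phage origin and short remnants of lacZα and lacI are also present in the backbone. AAV2 inverted terminal repeat sequences, annotated as fragments, flank the expression cassette and provide the signals needed to replicate and package it into recombinant AAV particles. The recorded growth strain is a recombination-deficient type commonly used to keep such repeats intact.

Between the ITRs, the CAG promoter (CMV enhancer, chicken β-actin promoter and chimeric intron sequence) drives strong, ubiquitous expression of a fusion between a fragment of mouse Sun1, an inner nuclear membrane protein, and superfolder GFP. This fusion labels the nuclear envelope of transduced cells, allowing their nuclei to be isolated by fluorescence or affinity. A WPRE downstream of the coding sequence enhances transcript stability and expression, followed by an SV40 polyadenylation signal. The "BC2" Projection-TAG barcode is not annotated in the feature table. Judging from the construct name, it lies in the unannotated gap between the WPRE and the poly(A) signal, where it would be transcribed as part of the 3′ untranslated region, and the NotI and HpaI cloning sites were retained.

According to the record, the construct is used for multiplex projection tracing. Different barcoded versions can mark neurons by projection target, with the barcode read out alongside profiling of Sun1-GFP-tagged nuclei.
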