Addgene plasmid #220754: pAV-CAG-Sun1-GFP-WPRE-BC2-pA
Purpose: Expression of Sun1GFP for nuclei isolation and Projection-TAG BC for multiplex projection tracing
Depositing lab: Vijay Samineni. Depositing organization: Washington University in Saint Louis. Publication: Projection-TAGs enable multiplex projection tracing and multi-modal profiling of projection neurons. Yang L, Liu F, Hahm H, Okuda T, Li X, Zhang Y, Kalyanaraman V, Heitmeier MR, Samineni VK. Nat Commun. 2025 Jul 1;16(1):5557. doi: 10.1038/s41467-025-60360-w. PubMed 40593543.
Backbone
  Vector backbone: pAV-CAG-Sun1-GFP-WPRE-pA
  Backbone manufacturer: Samineni Lab (Addgene #220752)
  Vector type: AAV
Growth in bacteria
  Bacterial resistance: Ampicillin, 100 μg/mL
  Growth temperature: 37°C
  Growth strain: NEB Stable
  Copy number: High Copy
Gene/Insert
  Gene/Insert name: Sun1-GFP-WPRE-BC2
  Species: Synthetic
  Promoter: CAG
  Cloning method: Restriction Enzyme; 5′ cloning site NotI (not destroyed); 3′ cloning site HpaI (not destroyed)
Terms and licenses: Academic/Nonprofit Terms; Industry Terms: Not Available to Industry
Depositor comments: Please visit https://doi.org/10.1101/2024.04.24.590975 for bioRxiv preprint.
How to cite: pAV-CAG-Sun1-GFP-WPRE-BC2-pA was a gift from Vijay Samineni (Addgene plasmid # 220754 ; http://n2t.net/addgene:220754 ; RRID:Addgene_220754)
